>Addgene plasmid #143425 | TFORF0668 | addgene full sequence | sequence record 397935 | Addgene NGS Result
TTAATGTAGTCTTATGCAATACTCTTGTAGTCTTGCAACATGGTAACGATGAGTTAGCAACATGCCTTAC
AAGGAGAGAAAAAGCACCGTGCATGCCGATTGGTGGAAGTAAGGTGGTACGATCGTGCCTTATTAGGAAG
GCAACAGACGGGTCTGACATGGATTGGACGAACCACTGAATTGCCGCATTGCAGAGATATTGTATTTAAG
TGCCTAGCTCGATACATAAACGGGTCTCTCTGGTTAGACCAGATCTGAGCCTGGGAGCTCTCTGGCTAAC
TAGGGAACCCACTGCTTAAGCCTCAATAAAGCTTGCCTTGAGTGCTTCAAGTAGTGTGTGCCCGTCTGTT
GTGTGACTCTGGTAACTAGAGATCCCTCAGACCCTTTTAGTCAGTGTGGAAAATCTCTAGCAGTGGCGCC
CGAACAGGGACTTGAAAGCGAAAGGGAAACCAGAGGAGCTCTCTCGACGCAGGACTCGGCTTGCTGAAGC
GCGCACGGCAAGAGGCGAGGGGCGGCGACTGGTGAGTACGCCAAAAATTTTGACTAGCGGAGGCTAGAAG
GAGAGAGATGGGTGCGAGAGCGTCAGTATTAAGCGGGGGAGAATTAGATCGCGATGGGAAAAAATTCGGT
TAAGGCCAGGGGGAAAGAAAAAATATAAATTAAAACATATAGTATGGGCAAGCAGGGAGCTAGAACGATT
CGCAGTTAATCCTGGCCTGTTAGAAACATCAGAAGGCTGTAGACAAATACTGGGACAGCTACAACCATCC
CTTCAGACAGGATCAGAAGAACTTAGATCATTATATAATACAGTAGCAACCCTCTATTGTGTGCATCAAA
GGATAGAGATAAAAGACACCAAGGAAGCTTTAGACAAGATAGAGGAAGAGCAAAACAAAAGTAAGACCAC
CGCACAGCAAGCGGCCGCTGATCTTCAGACCTGGAGGAGGAGATATGAGGGACAATTGGAGAAGTGAATT
ATATAAATATAAAGTAGTAAAAATTGAACCATTAGGAGTAGCACCCACCAAGGCAAAGAGAAGAGTGGTG
CAGAGAGAAAAAAGAGCAGTGGGAATAGGAGCTTTGTTCCTTGGGTTCTTGGGAGCAGCAGGAAGCACTA
TGGGCGCAGCGTCAATGACGCTGACGGTACAGGCCAGACAATTATTGTCTGGTATAGTGCAGCAGCAGAA
CAATTTGCTGAGGGCTATTGAGGCGCAACAGCATCTGTTGCAACTCACAGTCTGGGGCATCAAGCAGCTC
CAGGCAAGAATCCTGGCTGTGGAAAGATACCTAAAGGATCAACAGCTCCTGGGGATTTGGGGTTGCTCTG
GAAAACTCATTTGCACCACTGCTGTGCCTTGGAATGCTAGTTGGAGTAATAAATCTCTGGAACAGATTTG
GAATCACACGACCTGGATGGAGTGGGACAGAGAAATTAACAATTACACAAGCTTAATACACTCCTTAATT
GAAGAATCGCAAAACCAGCAAGAAAAGAATGAACAAGAATTATTGGAATTAGATAAATGGGCAAGTTTGT
GGAATTGGTTTAACATAACAAATTGGCTGTGGTATATAAAATTATTCATAATGATAGTAGGAGGCTTGGT
AGGTTTAAGAATAGTTTTTGCTGTACTTTCTATAGTGAATAGAGTTAGGCAGGGATATTCACCATTATCG
TTTCAGACCCACCTCCCAACCCCGAGGGGACCCATGCATTGCATCTCAATTAGTCAGCAACCAGGTGTGG
AAAGTCCCCAGGCTCCCCAGCAGGCAGAAGTATGCAAAGCATGCGTCTCAATTAGTCAGCAACCATAGTC
CCGCCCCTAACTCCGCCCATCCCGCCCCTAACTCCGCCCAGTTCCGCCCATTCTCCGCCCCATGGCTGAC
TAATTTTTTTTATTTATGCAGAGGCCGAGGCCGCCTCGGCCTCTGAGCTATTCCAGAAGTAGTGAGGAGG
CTTTTTTGGAGGCCTAGGCTTTTGCAAAAAGCTTTCTAGAGGTACCACCGGAGCTTACCATGACCGAGTA
CAAGCCCACGGTGCGCCTCGCCACCCGCGACGACGTCCCCAGGGCCGTACGCACCCTCGCCGCCGCGTTC
GCCGACTACCCCGCCACGCGCCACACCGTCGATCCGGACCGCCACATCGAGCGGGTCACCGAGCTGCAAG
AACTCTTCCTCACGCGCGTCGGGCTCGACATCGGCAAGGTGTGGGTCGCGGACGACGGCGCCGCCGTGGC
GGTCTGGACCACGCCGGAGAGCGTCGAAGCGGGGGCGGTGTTCGCCGAGATCGGCCCGCGCATGGCCGAG
TTGAGCGGTTCCCGGCTGGCCGCGCAGCAACAGATGGAAGGCCTCCTGGCGCCGCACCGGCCCAAGGAGC
CCGCGTGGTTCCTGGCCACCGTCGGCGTCTCGCCCGACCACCAGGGCAAGGGTCTGGGCAGCGCCGTCGT
GCTCCCCGGAGTGGAGGCGGCCGAGCGCGCCGGGGTGCCCGCCTTCCTGGAGACCTCCGCGCCCCGCAAC
CTCCCCTTCTACGAGCGGCTCGGCTTCACCGTCACCGCCGACGTCGAGGTGCCCGAAGGACCGCGCACCT
GGTGCATGACCCGCAAGCCCGGTGCCAGTTAACGAATTCTAGATCTTGAGACAAATGGCAGTATTCATCC
ACAATTTTAAAAGAAAAGGGGGGATTGGGGGGTACAGTGCAGGGGAAAGAATAGTAGACATAATAGCAAC
AGACATACAAACTAAAGAATTACAAAAACAAATTACAAAAATTCAAAATTTTCGGGTTTATTACAGGGAC
AGCAGAGATCCACTTTGGCGCCGGCTCGAGGCCTGCAGGTGCAAAGATGGATAAAGTTTTAAACAGAGAG
GAATCTTTGCAGCTAATGGACCTTCTAGGTCTTGAAAGGAGTGGGAATTGGCTCCGGTGCCCGTCAGTGG
GCAGAGCGCACATCGCCCACAGTCCCCGAGAAGTTGGGGGGAGGGGTCGGCAATTGAACCGGTGCCTAGA
GAAGGTGGCGCGGGGTAAACTGGGAAAGTGATGTCGTGTACTGGCTCCGCCTTTTTCCCGAGGGTGGGGG
AGAACCGTATATAAGTGCAGTAGTCGCCGTGAACGTTCTTTTTCGCAACGGGTTTGCCGCCAGAACACAG
GTAAGTGCCGTGTGTGGTTCCCGCGGGCCTGGCCTCTTTACGGGTTATGGCCCTTGCGTGCCTTGAATTA
CTTCCACCTGGCTGCAGTACGTGATTCTTGATCCCGAGCTTCGGGTTGGAAGTGGGTGGGAGAGTTCGAG
GCCTTGCGCTTAAGGAGCCCCTTCGCCTCGTGCTTGAGTTGAGGCCTGGCCTGGGCGCTGGGGCCGCCGC
GTGCGAATCTGGTGGCACCTTCGCGCCTGTCTCGCTGCTTTCGATAAGTCTCTAGCCATTTAAAATTTTT
GATGACCTGCTGCGACGCTTTTTTTCTGGCAAGATAGTCTTGTAAATGCGGGCCAAGATCTGCACACTGG
TATTTCGGTTTTTGGGGCCGCGGGCGGCGACGGGGCCCGTGCGTCCCAGCGCACATGTTCGGCGAGGCGG
GGCCTGCGAGCGCGGCCACCGAGAATCGGACGGGGGTAGTCTCAAGCTGGCCGGCCTGCTCTGGTGCCTG
GCCTCGCGCCGCCGTGTATCGCCCCGCCCTGGGCGGCAAGGCTGGCCCGGTCGGCACCAGTTGCGTGAGC
GGAAAGATGGCCGCTTCCCGGCCCTGCTGCAGGGAGCTCAAAATGGAGGACGCGGCGCTCGGGAGAGCGG
GCGGGTGAGTCACCCACACAAAGGAAAAGGGCCTTTCCGTCCTCAGCCGTCGCTTCATGTGACTCCACGG
AGTACCGGGCGCCGTCCAGGCACCTCGATTAGTTCTCGAGCTTTTGGAGTACGTCGTCTTTAGGTTGGGG
GGAGGGGTTTTATGCGATGGAGTTTCCCCACACTGAGTGGGTGGAGACTGAAGTTAGGCCAGCTTGGCAC
TTGATGTAATTCTCCTTGGAATTTGCCCTTTTTGAGTTTGGATCTTGGTTCATTCTCAAGCCTCAGACAG
TGGTTCAAAGTTTTTTTCTTCCATTTCAGGTGTCGTGAGGCTAGCACCGCCACCATGGACTCAGTGGCCT
TTGAAGATGTGGCTGTGAACTTCACACAAGAGGAGTGGGCTTTGCTGGGTCCATCACAGAAGAGTCTCTA
CAGAAATGTCATGCAGGAAACCATTAGGAACCTGGACTGTATAGAAATGAAATGGGAGGACCAGAACATT
GGAGATCAGTGCCAAAATGCCAAGAGAAATCTAAGAAGTCATACATGTGAAATTAAAGATGACAGTCAAT
GTGGAGAAACTTTTGGCCAGATTCCAGATAGTATTGTGAACAAGAACACTCCTCGAGTAAATCCATGTGA
CAGTGGTGAGTGTGGAGAAGTCGTCTTGGGTCATTCGTCTCTTAATTGCAACATCAGAGTTGACACTGGA
CACAAATCATGTGAGCATCAGGAATATGGAGAGAAGCCATATACACATAAACAACGTGGGAAAGCCATCA
GTCATCAGCACTCCTTCCAGACACATGAAAGGCCCCCCACCGGAAAGAAACCCTTCGATTGTAAAGAATG
TGCAAAAACCTTTAGTTCTCTTGGAAACCTCCGAAGACACATGGCGGCACACCATGGAGATGGACCTTAT
AAATGTAAGTTGTGTGGGAAAGCCTTTGTTTGGCCCAGTTTATTTCATTTGCACGAAAGAACACACACTG
GAGAGAAACCGTATGAATGTAAGCAGTGTTCTAAAGCCTTTCCTTTTTACAGTTCCTATCTAAGACATGA
AAGAATCCACACGGGAGAGAAAGCGTATGAATGTAAGCAGTGTTCCAAAGCCTTTCCTGATTACAGTACC
TATCTAAGACATGAGAGAACTCACACCGGAGAGAAACCCTATAAATGTACACAATGTGGGAAAGCCTTCA
GCTGTTACTATTACACTCGACTACATGAAAGGACTCACACGGGAGAACAACCCTATGCATGTAAGCAATG
TGGGAAAACGTTTTATCATCACACAAGCTTTCGAAGACACATGATAAGGCACACTGGAGACGGACCACAT
AAATGTAAGATATGTGGGAAAGGCTTTGATTGTCCTAGTTCAGTTCGAAATCATGAAACTACTCACACTG
GAGAGAAACCCTATGAATGTAAGCAGTGTGGGAAAGTGTTATCTCATAGCTCGAGCTTTCGAAGTCACAT
GATAACACACACAGGAGATGGACCCCAGAAATGCAAGATATGTGGGAAAGCCTTTGGTTGTCCCAGTTTA
TTTCAAAGACATGAAAGGACTCACACTGGAGAGAAACCCTATCAATGTAAACAATGTGGTAAAGCCTTCA
GTCTTGCCGGTTCCCTTCGAAGACATGAAGCAACTCACACTGGAGTGAAACCCTATAAATGTCAGTGTGG
GAAAGCCTTTAGTGATCTCTCTTCCTTTCAAAATCATGAGACAACTCACACTGGAGAGAAGCCATATGAG
TGTAAGGAATGTGGGAAAGCATTCAGTTGTTTCAAATACCTTTCTCAACATAAAAGGACCCACACAGTAG
AAAAACCTTATGAGTGTAAAACATGTAGAAAAGCCTTCAGTCATTTCAGTAACTTAAAAGTCCATGAAAG
GATTCACTCTGGAGAGAAGCCATATGAATGTAAGGAATGTGGAAAAGCATTCTCTTGGCTCACTTGCCTT
CTACGACATGAAAGAATTCACACTGGAGAGAAACCCTATGAATGTCTACAATGTGGTAAAGCCTTCACTC
GTTCCCGTTTCCTTCGAGGACATGAAAAAACTCACACTGGAGAGAAGCTGTATGAATGTAAGGAATGTGG
GAAAGCATTGAGTTCTCTCCGTTCCTTGCATAGACATAAAAGGACTCACTGGAAAGATACTCTCTAGTAA
TGAACTAGTCCGTAACTTGAAAGTATTTCGATTTCTTGGCTTTATATATCTTGTGGAAAGGACGAGGACG
TCGTAGTTAACAACTCTCAACGCGTTAAGTCGACAATCAACCTCTGGATTACAAAATTTGTGAAAGATTG
ACTGGTATTCTTAACTATGTTGCTCCTTTTACGCTATGTGGATACGCTGCTTTAATGCCTTTGTATCATG
CTATTGCTTCCCGTATGGCTTTCATTTTCTCCTCCTTGTATAAATCCTGGTTGCTGTCTCTTTATGAGGA
GTTGTGGCCCGTTGTCAGGCAACGTGGCGTGGTGTGCACTGTGTTTGCTGACGCAACCCCCACTGGTTGG
GGCATTGCCACCACCTGTCAGCTCCTTTCCGGGACTTTCGCTTTCCCCCTCCCTATTGCCACGGCGGAAC
TCATCGCCGCCTGCCTTGCCCGCTGCTGGACAGGGGCTCGGCTGTTGGGCACTGACAATTCCGTGGTGTT
GTCGGGGAAATCATCGTCCTTTCCTTGGCTGCTCGCCTGTGTTGCCACCTGGATTCTGCGCGGGACGTCC
TTCTGCTACGTCCCTTCGGCCCTCAATCCAGCGGACCTTCCTTCCCGCGGCCTGCTGCCGGCTCTGCGGC
CTCTTCCGCGTCTTCGCCTTCGCCCTCAGACGAGTCGGATCTCCCTTTGGGCCGCCTCCCCGCGTCGACT
TTAAGACCAATGACTTACAAGGCAGCTGTAGATCTTAGCCACTTTTTAAAAGAAAAGGGGGGACTGGAAG
GGCTAATTCACTCCCAACGAAGACAAGATCTGCTTTTTGCTTGTACTGGGTCTCTCTGGTTAGACCAGAT
CTGAGCCTGGGAGCTCTCTGGCTAACTAGGGAACCCACTGCTTAAGCCTCAATAAAGCTTGCCTTGAGTG
CTTCAAGTAGTGTGTGCCCGTCTGTTGTGTGACTCTGGTAACTAGAGATCCCTCAGACCCTTTTAGTCAG
TGTGGAAAATCTCTAGCAGTACGTATAGTAGTTCATGTCATCTTATTATTCAGTATTTATAACTTGCAAA
GAAATGAATATCAGAGAGTGAGAGGAACTTGTTTATTGCAGCTTATAATGGTTACAAATAAAGCAATAGC
ATCACAAATTTCACAAATAAAGCATTTTTTTCACTGCATTCTAGTTGTGGTTTGTCCAAACTCATCAATG
TATCTTATCATGTCTGGCTCTAGCTATCCCGCCCCTAACTCCGCCCATCCCGCCCCTAACTCCGCCCAGT
TCCGCCCATTCTCCGCCCCATGGCTGACTAATTTTTTTTATTTATGCAGAGGCCGAGGCCGCCTCGGCCT
CTGAGCTATTCCAGAAGTAGTGAGGAGGCTTTTTTGGAGGCCTAGGGACGTACCCAATTCGCCCTATAGT
GAGTCGTATTACGCGCGCTCACTGGCCGTCGTTTTACAACGTCGTGACTGGGAAAACCCTGGCGTTACCC
AACTTAATCGCCTTGCAGCACATCCCCCTTTCGCCAGCTGGCGTAATAGCGAAGAGGCCCGCACCGATCG
CCCTTCCCAACAGTTGCGCAGCCTGAATGGCGAATGGG
[124 nt withheld, positions 7529-7652]
C
[91 nt withheld, positions 7654-7744]
A
[49 nt withheld, positions 7746-7794]
CCTTTGACGTTGGAGTCCACGTTCTTT
[37 nt withheld, positions 7822-7858]
ACCCTATCTCGGTCTATTCTTTTGATTTATAAGGGATTTTGCCGATTTCGGCCTATTGGTTAAAAAATGA
GCTGATTTAACAAAAATTTAACGCGAATTTTAACAAAATATTAACGCTTACAATTTAGGTGGCACTTTTC
GGGGAAATGTGCGCGGAACCCCTATTTGTTTATTTTTCTAAATACATTCAAATATGTATCCGCTCATGAG
ACAATAACCCTGATAAATGCTTCAATAATATTGAAAAAGGAAGAGTATGAGTATTCAACATTTCCGTGTC
GCCCTTATTCCCTTTTTTGCGGCATTTTGCCTTCCTGTTTTTGCTCACCCAGAAACGCTGGTGAAAGTAA
AAGATGCTGAAGATCAGTTGGGTGCACGAGTGGGTTACATCGAACTGGATCTCAACAGCGGTAAGATCCT
TGAGAGTTTTCGCCCCGAAGAACGTTTTCCAATGATGAGCACTTTTAAAGTTCTGCTATGTGGCGCGGTA
TTATCCCGTATTGACGCCGGGCAAGAGCAACTCGGTCGCCGCATACACTATTCTCAGAATGACTTGGTTG
AGTACTCACCAGTCACAGAAAAGCATCTTACGGATGGCATGACAGTAAGAGAATTATGCAGTGCTGCCAT
AACCATGAGTGATAACACTGCGGCCAACTTACTTCTGACAACGATCGGAGGACCGAAGGAGCTAACCGCT
TTTTTGCACAACATGGGGGATCATGTAACTCGCCTTGATCGTTGGGAACCGGAGCTGAATGAAGCCATAC
CAAACGACGAGCGTGACACCACGATGCCTGTAGCAATGGCAACAACGTTGCGCAAACTATTAACTGGCGA
ACTACTTACTCTAGCTTCCCGGCAACAATTAATAGACTGGATGGAGGCGGATAAAGTTGCAGGACCACTT
CTGCGCTCGGCCCTTCCGGCTGGCTGGTTTATTGCTGATAAATCTGGAGCCGGTGAGCGTGGGTCTCGCG
GTATCATTGCAGCACTGGGGCCAGATGGTAAGCCCTCCCGTATCGTAGTTATCTACACGACGGGGAGTCA
GGCAACTATGGATGAACGAAATAGACAGATCGCTGAGATAGGTGCCTCACTGATTAAGCATTGGTAACTG
TCAGACCAAGTTTACTCATATATACTTTAGATTGATTTAAAACTTCATTTTTAATTTAAAAGGATCTAGG
TGAAGATCCTTTTTGATAATCTCATGACCAAAATCCCTTAACGTGAGTTTTCGTTCCACTGAGCGTCAGA
CCCCGTAGAAAAGATCAAAGGATCTTCTTGAGATCCTTTTTTTCTGCGCGTAATCTGCTGCTTGCAAACA
AAAAAACCACCGCTACCAGCGGTGGTTTGTTTGCCGGATCAAGAGCTACCAACTCTTTTTCCGAAGGTAA
CTGGCTTCAGCAGAGCGCAGATACCAAATACTGTTCTTCTAGTGTAGCCGTAGTTAGGCCACCACTTCAA
GAACTCTGTAGCACCGCCTACATACCTCGCTCTGCTAATCCTGTTACCAGTGGCTGCTGCCAGTGGCGAT
AAGTCGTGTCTTACCGGGTTGGACTCAAGACGATAGTTACCGGATAAGGCGCAGCGGTCGGGCTGAACGG
GGGGTTCGTGCACACAGCCCAGCTTGGAGCGAACGACCTACACCGAACTGAGATACCTACAGCGTGAGCT
ATGAGAAAGCGCCACGCTTCCCGAAGGGAGAAAGGCGGACAGGTATCCGGTAAGCGGCAGGGTCGGAACA
GGAGAGCGCACGAGGGAGCTTCCAGGGGGAAACGCCTGGTATCTTTATAGTCCTGTCGGGTTTCGCCACC
TCTGACTTGAGCGTCGATTTTTGTGATGCTCGTCAGGGGGGCGGAGCCTATGGAAAAACGCCAGCAACGC
GGCCTTTTTACGGTTCCTGGCCTTTTGCTGGCCTTTTGCTCACATGTTCTTTCCTGCGTTATCCCCTGAT
TCTGTGGATAACCGTATTACCGCCTTTGAGTGAGCTGATACCGCTCGCCGCAGCCGAACGACCGAGCGCA
GCGAGTCAGTGAGCGAGGAAGCGGAAGAGCGCCCAATACGCAAACCGCCTCTCCCCGCGCGTTGGCCGAT
TCATTAATGCAGCTGGCACGACAGGTTTCCCGACTGGAAAGCGGGCAGTGAGCGCAACGCAATTAATGTG
AGTTAGCTCACTCATTAGGCACCCCAGGCTTTACACTTTATGCTTCCGGCTCGTATGTTGTGTGGAATTG
TGAGCGGATAACAATTTCACACAGGAAACAGCTATGACCATGATTACGCCAAGCGCGCAATTAACCCTCA
CTAAAGGGAACAAAAGCTGGAGCTGCAAGC
Features (pLannotate 1.2.2; 31 found; start..end, strand, type, name):
      5..231     +  promoter       RSV promoter: Rous sarcoma virus enhancer/promoter
    232..412     +  LTR            5' LTR (truncated): truncated 5' long terminal repeat (LTR) from HIV-1
    459..584     +  misc_feature   HIV-1 Ψ: packaging signal of human immunodeficiency virus type 1
    568..931     +  CDS            HIV-1 gag (fragment): gag protein from human immunodeficiency virus 1; gag
   1077..1310    +  misc_feature   RRE: The Rev response element (RRE) of HIV-1 allows for Rev-dependent mRNA export from the nucleus to the cytoplasm.
   1687..1713    +  CDS            Rev (fragment): human immunodeficiency virus 1 (HIV-1) Rev protein; rev; enhances nuclear export of unspliced and incompletely spliced viral mRNAs
   1720..1743    +  promoter       SV40 promoter (fragment): SV40 early promoter
   1744..1815    +  promoter       SV40 promoter (fragment): SV40 enhancer and early promoter
   1839..1974    +  rep_origin     SV40 ori: SV40 origin of replication
   2020..2616    +  CDS            PuroR (fragment): puromycin N-acetyltransferase; pac from Streptomyces; confers resistance to puromycin
   2665..2782    +  misc_feature   cPPT/CTS: central polypurine tract and central termination sequence of HIV-1
   2847..2913    +  CDS            small t antigen (fragment): SV40 (simian virus 40) small t antigen
   2920..4098    +  promoter       EF-1α promoter: strong constitutive promoter for human elongation factor EF-1α
   4115..4591    +  CDS            ZNF563 (fragment): ZN563_HUMAN - Experimental evidence at protein level: Swiss-Prot protein existence level 1. May be involved in transcriptional regulation. From Homo sapiens (Human).
   5960..6013    +  promoter       U6 promoter (fragment): RNA polymerase III promoter for human U6 snRNA
   6055..6643    +  misc_feature   WPRE: woodchuck hepatitis virus posttranscriptional regulatory element
   6694..6713    +  misc_feature   cPPT/CTS (fragment): central polypurine tract and central termination sequence of HIV-1
   6715..6948    +  LTR            3' LTR (ΔU3): self-inactivating 3' long terminal repeat (LTR) from HIV-1
   7026..7147    +  polyA_signal   SV40 poly(A) signal: SV40 polyadenylation signal
   7187..7322    +  rep_origin     SV40 ori: SV40 origin of replication
   7343..7361    -  promoter       T7 promoter: promoter for bacteriophage T7 RNA polymerase
   7369..7524    +  CDS            lacZα (fragment): LacZα fragment of β-galactosidase; lacZ fragment
   7529..7957    +  rep_origin     f1 ori (sequence partly withheld): f1 bacteriophage origin of replication; arrow indicates direction of (+) strand synthesis
   8010..8114    +  promoter       AmpR promoter: bla
   8115..8975    +  CDS            AmpR: β-lactamase; bla; confers resistance to ampicillin, carbenicillin, and related antibiotics
   9146..9734    +  rep_origin     ori: high-copy-number ColE1/pMB1/pBR322/pUC origin of replication
   9917..10009   +  CDS            lacI (fragment): lac repressor; lacI; The lac repressor binds to the lac operator to inhibit transcription in E. coli. This inhibition can be relieved by adding lactose or isopropyl-β-D-thiogalactopyranoside (IPTG).
  10022..10043   +  protein_bind   CAP binding site: CAP binding activates transcription in the presence of cAMP. E. coli catabolite activator protein
  10058..10088   +  promoter       lac promoter: promoter for the E. coli lac operon
  10096..10112   +  protein_bind   lac operator: The lac repressor binds to the lac operator to inhibit transcription in E. coli. This inhibition can be relieved by adding lactose or isopropyl-β-D-thiogalactopyranoside (IPTG). lac repressor encoded by lacI
  10157..10175   +  promoter       T3 promoter: promoter for bacteriophage T3 RNA polymerase
