[The description below was written by a language model from this plasmid's Addgene catalogue record and pLannotate feature annotations shown in this document.]
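Description:
TFORF0668 is a third-generation-style, self-inactivating lentiviral expression plasmid built on the pLX_TRC317 backbone, carrying the human zinc-finger transcription factor ZNF823 as a synthesized open reading frame. It belongs to a large barcoded transcription factor ORF collection in which each construct carries a unique 24-bp barcode, so that the factor delivered to a cell can be identified by sequencing in pooled overexpression screens, such as those for directed differentiation. In bacteria the plasmid is maintained through a high-copy ColE1/pUC-type origin with ampicillin resistance (AmpR); an f1 origin and remnants of a lac/T7/T3 cloning region are also present. The depositor notes that recombination can occur, as is common with LTR-containing plasmids.

The viral portion begins with an RSV promoter fused to a truncated HIV-1 5' LTR, which allows Tat-independent production of genomic RNA. This is followed by the Ψ packaging signal with a gag fragment and by the RRE for Rev-dependent nuclear export. An SV40 early promoter/origin drives puromycin N-acetyltransferase for selecting transduced mammalian cells. Downstream, a cPPT/CTS element precedes the EF-1α promoter, which drives constitutive expression of the ZNF823 ORF. The automated annotation labels the start of this insert as a ZNF563 fragment, most likely because related zinc-finger proteins share sequence similarity; the catalogue identifies the insert as ZNF823. The barcode itself is not annotated in the feature table. A WPRE after the insert enhances transcript stability and expression, and the ΔU3 3' LTR inactivates the viral promoter after integration. An SV40 polyadenylation signal and a second SV40 origin lie outside the LTRs.
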