Addgene plasmid #143425: TFORF0668
Purpose: Lentiviral vector for overexpressing transcription factor ORFs with unique 24-bp barcodes. Barcodes facilitate identification of transcription factors in pooled screens.
Depositing lab: Feng Zhang. Depositing organization: Broad Institute. Publication: A transcription factor atlas of directed differentiation. Joung J, Ma S, Tay T, Geiger-Schuller KR, Kirchgatterer PC, Verdine VK, Guo B, Arias-Garcia MA, Allen WE, Singh A, Kuksenko O, Abudayyeh OO, Gootenberg JS, Fu Z, Macrae RK, Buenrostro JD, Regev A, Zhang F. Cell. 2023 Jan 5;186(1):209-229.e26. doi: 10.1016/j.cell.2022.11.026. PubMed 36608654.
Backbone
  Vector backbone: pLX_TRC317
  Backbone manufacturer: Broad Institute Genetic Perturbation Platform
  Backbone size w/o insert (bp): 8264
  Vector type: Mammalian Expression, Lentiviral
  Selectable markers: Puromycin
Growth in bacteria
  Bacterial resistance: Ampicillin, 100 μg/mL
  Growth temperature: 37°C
  Growth strain: NEB Stable
  Copy number: High Copy
Gene/Insert
  Gene/Insert name: ZNF823
  Species: H. sapiens (human)
  Insert size (bp): 1934
  Entrez Gene: ZNF823 (a.k.a. HSZFP36)
  Promoter: EF1a
  Cloning method: Unknown
  Sequencing primers: 5′ GGGTGGAGACTGAAGTTAGGCCAG; 3′ CACATAGCGTAAAAGGAGCAACATAG
Terms and licenses: Academic/Nonprofit Terms; Industry Terms: Not Available to Industry
Depositor comments: NM_001080493,ENST00000341191 . The transcription factor ORF portion of this plasmid was synthesized by Genewiz. Please test multiple small colonies in case of plasmid recombination. To make this collection available in a timely manner, a portion of this collection was not fully sequenced by Addgene. If an Addgene verified full plasmid sequence is not available, please contact us prior to placing an order to request the full sequence.
How to cite: TFORF0668 was a gift from Feng Zhang (Addgene plasmid # 143425 ; http://n2t.net/addgene:143425 ; RRID:Addgene_143425)
