>Addgene plasmid #143425 | TFORF0668 | depositor partial sequence | sequence record 282413 | Insert
ACCGCCACCATGGACTCAGTGGCCTTTGAAGATGTGGCTGTGAACTTCACACAAGAGGAGTGGGCTTTGC
TGGGTCCATCACAGAAGAGTCTCTACAGAAATGTCATGCAGGAAACCATTAGGAACCTGGACTGTATAGA
AATGAAATGGGAGGACCAGAACATTGGAGATCAGTGCCAAAATGCCAAGAGAAATCTAAGAAGTCATACA
TGTGAAATTAAAGATGACAGTCAATGTGGAGAAACTTTTGGCCAGATTCCAGATAGTATTGTGAACAAGA
ACACTCCTCGAGTAAATCCATGTGACAGTGGTGAGTGTGGAGAAGTCGTCTTGGGTCATTCGTCTCTTAA
TTGCAACATCAGAGTTGACACTGGACACAAATCATGTGAGCATCAGGAATATGGAGAGAAGCCATATACA
CATAAACAACGTGGGAAAGCCATCAGTCATCAGCACTCCTTCCAGACACATGAAAGGCCCCCCACCGGAA
AGAAACCCTTCGATTGTAAAGAATGTGCAAAAACCTTTAGTTCTCTTGGAAACCTCCGAAGACACATGGC
GGCACACCATGGAGATGGACCTTATAAATGTAAGTTGTGTGGGAAAGCCTTTGTTTGGCCCAGTTTATTT
CATTTGCACGAAAGAACACACACTGGAGAGAAACCGTATGAATGTAAGCAGTGTTCTAAAGCCTTTCCTT
TTTACAGTTCCTATCTAAGACATGAAAGAATCCACACGGGAGAGAAAGCGTATGAATGTAAGCAGTGTTC
CAAAGCCTTTCCTGATTACAGTACCTATCTAAGACATGAGAGAACTCACACCGGAGAGAAACCCTATAAA
TGTACACAATGTGGGAAAGCCTTCAGCTGTTACTATTACACTCGACTACATGAAAGGACTCACACGGGAG
AACAACCCTATGCATGTAAGCAATGTGGGAAAACGTTTTATCATCACACAAGCTTTCGAAGACACATGAT
AAGGCACACTGGAGACGGACCACATAAATGTAAGATATGTGGGAAAGGCTTTGATTGTCCTAGTTCAGTT
CGAAATCATGAAACTACTCACACTGGAGAGAAACCCTATGAATGTAAGCAGTGTGGGAAAGTGTTATCTC
ATAGCTCGAGCTTTCGAAGTCACATGATAACACACACAGGAGATGGACCCCAGAAATGCAAGATATGTGG
GAAAGCCTTTGGTTGTCCCAGTTTATTTCAAAGACATGAAAGGACTCACACTGGAGAGAAACCCTATCAA
TGTAAACAATGTGGTAAAGCCTTCAGTCTTGCCGGTTCCCTTCGAAGACATGAAGCAACTCACACTGGAG
TGAAACCCTATAAATGTCAGTGTGGGAAAGCCTTTAGTGATCTCTCTTCCTTTCAAAATCATGAGACAAC
TCACACTGGAGAGAAGCCATATGAGTGTAAGGAATGTGGGAAAGCATTCAGTTGTTTCAAATACCTTTCT
CAACATAAAAGGACCCACACAGTAGAAAAACCTTATGAGTGTAAAACATGTAGAAAAGCCTTCAGTCATT
TCAGTAACTTAAAAGTCCATGAAAGGATTCACTCTGGAGAGAAGCCATATGAATGTAAGGAATGTGGAAA
AGCATTCTCTTGGCTCACTTGCCTTCTACGACATGAAAGAATTCACACTGGAGAGAAACCCTATGAATGT
CTACAATGTGGTAAAGCCTTCACTCGTTCCCGTTTCCTTCGAGGACATGAAAAAACTCACACTGGAGAGA
AGCTGTATGAATGTAAGGAATGTGGGAAAGCATTGAGTTCTCTCCGTTCCTTGCATAGACATAAAAGGAC
TCACTGGAAAGATACTCTCTAGTAATGAACTAGTCCGTAACTTGAAAGTATTTCGATTTCTTGGCTTTAT
ATATCTTGTGGAAAGGACGAGGACGTCGTAGTTAACAACTCTCA
