>Addgene plasmid #143425 | TFORF0668 | depositor partial sequence | sequence record 282414 | Barcode
GGACGTCGTAGTTAACAACTCTCA
